Features (pLannotate 1.2.2; 12 found; start..end, strand, type, name):
      1..543     +  CDS            ZNF852 (fragment): ZN852_HUMAN - Experimental evidence at protein level: Swiss-Prot protein existence level 1. May be involved in transcriptional regulation. From Homo sapiens (Human).
    787..809     +  CDS            CCR5TC (fragment): zinc-finger domain from the CCR5-224 (+) zinc-finger nuclease that recognizes the left half-site target sequence in the human CCR5 gene (Perez et al., 2008; Gross et al., 2013)
   1480..1629    +  CDS            ZNF852 (fragment): ZN852_HUMAN - Experimental evidence at protein level: Swiss-Prot protein existence level 1. May be involved in transcriptional regulation. From Homo sapiens (Human).
   1633..1732    -  protein_bind   attL2: mutant version of attL; recombination site for the Gateway® LR reaction LR Clonase™
   1750..1768    -  promoter       T7 promoter: promoter for bacteriophage T7 RNA polymerase
   1902..2711    +  CDS            KanR: aminoglycoside phosphotransferase; aph(3')-Ia; confers resistance to kanamycin in bacteria or G418 (Geneticin®) in eukaryotes
   2858..3446    +  rep_origin     ori: high-copy-number ColE1/pMB1/pBR322/pUC origin of replication
   3629..3721    +  CDS            lacI (fragment): lac repressor; lacI; The lac repressor binds to the lac operator to inhibit transcription in E. coli. This inhibition can be relieved by adding lactose or isopropyl-β-D-thiogalactopyranoside (IPTG).
   3776..3803    -  terminator     rrnB T2 terminator: transcription terminator T2 from the E. coli rrnB gene
   3935..3978    +  terminator     rrnB T1 terminator: Escherichia coli rrnB; transcription terminator T1 from the E. coli rrnB gene
   4025..4061    -  CDS            lacZα (fragment): LacZα fragment of β-galactosidase; lacZ fragment
   4077..4176    +  protein_bind   attL1: mutant version of attL; recombination site for the Gateway® LR reaction LR Clonase™
>Addgene plasmid | pDONR221-ZNF852_isoform1 | analyzer sequence | sequence record 191527
ATGGTCAGGCCCCAAGACACTGTTGCATATGAAGACCTAAGTGAAGATTACACCCAAAAAAAATGGAAAG
GTTTGGCCCTCAGCCAGAGAGCCCTCCACTGGAATATGATGCTAGAAAATGACAGATCAATGGCCAGCCT
TGGGAGAAACATGATGGAGAGTTCAGAATTGACCCCAAAACAAGAAATTTTTAAAGGCAGTGAATCATCG
AACAGCACCAGTGGTGGCCTTTTTGGTGTTGTGCCTGGTGGAACTGAGACTGGTGATGTATGTGAAGACA
CTTTTAAAGAATTAGAAGGCCAGCCATCGAATGAAGAAGGGAGCAGGCTTGAGAGTGATTTCCTAGAGAT
CATAGATGAGGATAAAAAGAAGAGCACGAAGGACAGATATGAAGAATATAAAGAGGTAGAAGAACACCCC
CCCCTCAGCAGTTCCCCTGTTGAACATGAAGGTGTCCTGAAAGGCCAGAAATCATACAGATGTGATGAGT
GCGGGAAAGCTTTTTACTGGAGCAGCCACCTGATTGGCCACAGAAGAATACACACTGGTGAGAAACCGTA
TGAATGTAATGAATGTGGAAAGACTTTCAGACAGACATCCCAATTGATTGTCCACCTCAGAACCCATACC
GGTGAAAAACCATATGAATGCAGTGAGTGTGGTAAAGCATACAGACATTCTTCCCACCTAATCCAACACC
AGAGATTACATAACGGAGAGAAGCCATATAAGTGTAATGAGTGTGCAAAGGCTTTTAACCAGAGTTCGAA
ACTTTTTGACCACCAAAGAACCCACACCGGAGAAAAGCCATATGAGTGTAAAGAATGTGGGGCGGCTTTT
TCGAGGAGTAAAAACCTTGTGAGACACCAATTCCTCCATACAGGAAAAAAGCCATATAAGTGTAATGAAT
GCGGCAGGGCTTTCTGTTCAAACAGAAACCTAATAGACCACCAGAGGACCCATACTGGAGAAAAACCGTA
TAAGTGTAATGAATGCGGAAAGGCATTCAGCAGATCAAAATGCCTAATAAGACACCAGAGCCTACACACA
GGTGAAAAGCCATATAAGTGTTCTGAGTGTGGAAAAGCATTTAACCAAATCAGCCAACTTGTAGAACATG
AGAGGATCCACACTGGAGAGAAGCCTTTTAAATGTTCAGAGTGCGGAAAAGCTTTTGGCCTATCGAAGTG
CCTAATCAGACACCAAAGACTCCACACATCTGAAAAGCCATATAAGTGTAATGAATGCGGGAAGAGTTTT
AACCAAAATTCGTACCTGATAATCCACCAGAGAATCCACACCGGTGAGAAGCCGTATGAGTGTAATGAGT
GTGGGAAAGTTTTCAGTTATAATTCATCCCTAATGGTCCACCAAAGGACCCACACAGGAGAGAAACCATA
TAAATGTAACAGCTGTGGGAAGGCTTTCAGTGATTCCAGCCAATTGACTGTACACCAGAGAGTACATACT
GGTGAAAAGAATTTGATGAATGTCCTCAGTGTTGGAAAGCCCCTTGTCAGTGTGCCCCTTTTAATAACTA
CTTCTGAATTAATGCTAGAGAGATCGCCCCAAGTCTGGCTTGGCCACCTTTTGAAGGCCTGGTTTTCTGA
AACAGACAGTAAAGACCTATATACCCAGCTTTCTTGTACAAAGTTGGCATTATAAGAAAGCATTGCTTAT
CAATTTGTTGCAACGAACAGGTCACTATCAGTCAAAATAAAATCATTATTTGCCATCCAGCTGATATCCC
CTATAGTGAGTCGTATTACATGGTCATAGCTGTTTCCTGGCAGCTCTGGCCCGTGTCTCAAAATCTCTGA
TGTTACATTGCACAAGATAAAAATATATCATCATGAACAATAAAACTGTCTGCTTACATAAACAGTAATA
CAAGGGGTGTTATGAGCCATATTCAACGGGAAACGTCGAGGCCGCGATTAAATTCCAACATGGATGCTGA
TTTATATGGGTATAAATGGGCTCGCGATAATGTCGGGCAATCAGGTGCGACAATCTATCGCTTGTATGGG
AAGCCCGATGCGCCAGAGTTGTTTCTGAAACATGGCAAAGGTAGCGTTGCCAATGATGTTACAGATGAGA
TGGTCAGACTAAACTGGCTGACGGAATTTATGCCTCTTCCGACCATCAAGCATTTTATCCGTACTCCTGA
TGATGCATGGTTACTCACCACTGCGATCCCCGGAAAAACAGCATTCCAGGTATTAGAAGAATATCCTGAT
TCAGGTGAAAATATTGTTGATGCGCTGGCAGTGTTCCTGCGCCGGTTGCATTCGATTCCTGTTTGTAATT
GTCCTTTTAACAGCGATCGCGTATTTCGTCTCGCTCAGGCGCAATCACGAATGAATAACGGTTTGGTTGA
TGCGAGTGATTTTGATGACGAGCGTAATGGCTGGCCTGTTGAACAAGTCTGGAAAGAAATGCATAAACTT
TTGCCATTCTCACCGGATTCAGTCGTCACTCATGGTGATTTCTCACTTGATAACCTTATTTTTGACGAGG
GGAAATTAATAGGTTGTATTGATGTTGGACGAGTCGGAATCGCAGACCGATACCAGGATCTTGCCATCCT
ATGGAACTGCCTCGGTGAGTTTTCTCCTTCATTACAGAAACGGCTTTTTCAAAAATATGGTATTGATAAT
CCTGATATGAATAAATTGCAGTTTCATTTGATGCTCGATGAGTTTTTCTAATCAGAATTGGTTAATTGGT
TGTAACACTGGCAGAGCATTACGCTGACTTGACGGGACGGCGCAAGCTCATGACCAAAATCCCTTAACGT
GAGTTACGCGTCGTTCCACTGAGCGTCAGACCCCGTAGAAAAGATCAAAGGATCTTCTTGAGATCCTTTT
TTTCTGCGCGTAATCTGCTGCTTGCAAACAAAAAAACCACCGCTACCAGCGGTGGTTTGTTTGCCGGATC
AAGAGCTACCAACTCTTTTTCCGAAGGTAACTGGCTTCAGCAGAGCGCAGATACCAAATACTGTTCTTCT
AGTGTAGCCGTAGTTAGGCCACCACTTCAAGAACTCTGTAGCACCGCCTACATACCTCGCTCTGCTAATC
CTGTTACCAGTGGCTGCTGCCAGTGGCGATAAGTCGTGTCTTACCGGGTTGGACTCAAGACGATAGTTAC
CGGATAAGGCGCAGCGGTCGGGCTGAACGGGGGGTTCGTGCACACAGCCCAGCTTGGAGCGAACGACCTA
CACCGAACTGAGATACCTACAGCGTGAGCTATGAGAAAGCGCCACGCTTCCCGAAGGGAGAAAGGCGGAC
AGGTATCCGGTAAGCGGCAGGGTCGGAACAGGAGAGCGCACGAGGGAGCTTCCAGGGGGAAACGCCTGGT
ATCTTTATAGTCCTGTCGGGTTTCGCCACCTCTGACTTGAGCGTCGATTTTTGTGATGCTCGTCAGGGGG
GCGGAGCCTATGGAAAAACGCCAGCAACGCGGCCTTTTTACGGTTCCTGGCCTTTTGCTGGCCTTTTGCT
CACATGTTCTTTCCTGCGTTATCCCCTGATTCTGTGGATAACCGTATTACCGCCTTTGAGTGAGCTGATA
CCGCTCGCCGCAGCCGAACGACCGAGCGCAGCGAGTCAGTGAGCGAGGAAGCGGAAGAGCGCCCAATACG
CAAACCGCCTCTCCCCGCGCGTTGGCCGATTCATTAATGCAGCTGGCACGACAGGTTTCCCGACTGGAAA
GCGGGCAGTGAGCGCAACGCAATTAATACGCGTACCGCTAGCCAGGAAGAGTTTGTAGAAACGCAAAAAG
GCCATCCGTCAGGATGGCCTTCTGCTTAGTTTGATGCCTGGCAGTTTATGGCGGGCGTCCTGCCCGCCAC
CCTCCGGGCCGTTGCTTCACAACGTTCAAATCCGCTCCCGGCGGATTTGTCCTACTCAGGAGAGCGTTCA
CCGACAAACAACAGATAAAACGAAAGGCCCAGTCTTCCGACTGAGCCTTTCGTTTTATTTGATGCCTGGC
AGTTCCCTACTCTCGCGTTAACGCTAGCATGGATGTTTTCCCAGTCACGACGTTGTAAAACGACGGCCAG
TCTTAAGCTCGGGCCCCAAATAATGATTTTATTTTGACTGATAGTGACCTGTTCGTTGCAACAAATTGAT
GAGCAATGCTTTTTTATAATGCCAACTTTGTACAAAAAAGCAGGCTTA
